Addgene plasmid #139260: pJM469 EF1alpha TetON3G in TU4
Purpose: Expresses TetON3G under hEF1alpha in TUPV4
Depositing lab: Joshua Leonard. Depositing organization: Northwestern University.
Backbone
  Vector backbone: pJM451 EF1alpha EBFP2-P2A-BlastR (TUPV2)
  Vector type: Mammalian Expression, Synthetic Biology
Growth in bacteria
  Bacterial resistance: Ampicillin, 100 μg/mL
  Growth temperature: 37°C
  Growth strain: DH5alpha
  Copy number: High Copy
Gene/Insert
  Gene/Insert name: TetON3G
  Species: Synthetic
  Promoter: hEF1alpha
  Cloning method: Restriction Enzyme; 5′ cloning site NheI (not destroyed); 3′ cloning site NotI (not destroyed)
Terms and licenses: Academic/Nonprofit Terms; Industry Terms: Not Available to Industry
Depositor comments: Leonard Lab plasmid reference number: L1579
How to cite: pJM469 EF1alpha TetON3G in TU4 was a gift from Joshua Leonard (Addgene plasmid # 139260 ; http://n2t.net/addgene:139260 ; RRID:Addgene_139260)
