[The description below was written by a language model from this plasmid's Addgene catalogue record and pLannotate feature annotations shown in this document.]
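Description:
pJM469 EF1alpha TetON3G in TU4 is a 6.5 kb mammalian expression plasmid built for synthetic biology work. It places the Tet-On 3G transactivator under the human EF1α promoter in a transcription-unit position vector; the name and purpose field call this TU4/TUPV4, whereas the listed backbone, pJM451, is labelled TUPV2. It is maintained in E. coli as a high-copy plasmid through a ColE1/pUC-type origin and selected with ampicillin via the AmpR (β-lactamase) gene and its native promoter. An f1 phage origin and remnants of lac regulatory sequences and a pBluescript-type multiple cloning site are carried over from the vector lineage.

The expression cassette consists of the EF-1α core promoter followed by EF-1α intron A sequence (annotated in two pieces), the Tet-On 3G coding sequence and a bovine growth hormone polyadenylation signal. The insert was cloned between NheI and NotI sites that remain intact, presumably replacing the EBFP2-P2A-BlastR cassette named in the parental backbone. Tet-On 3G is a modified reverse tetracycline transactivator (rtTA) that binds tet operator-containing promoters in the presence of doxycycline, so constitutive expression from this plasmid supplies the regulator needed to switch on a TRE-driven gene carried elsewhere. The short TRE3GV promoter fragment annotated just upstream of the coding sequence is only about 35 nt and is unlikely to be a functional responsive promoter.

Downstream, an SV40 early promoter is followed only by a short fragment of the bleomycin-resistance gene and an SV40 poly(A) signal, so the feature table shows no intact mammalian selection marker. The record does not describe how the TU4 position is used in downstream assembly.
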