Features (pLannotate 1.2.2; 19 found; start..end, strand, type, name):
    369..580     +  promoter       EF-1α core promoter: core promoter for human elongation factor EF-1α
    581..694     +  intron         EF-1α intron A (fragment): intron upstream of the start codon of human EF-1α
   1320..1523    +  intron         EF-1α intron A: truncated intron upstream of the start codon of human EF-1α
   1532..1566    +  promoter       TRE3GV promoter (fragment): 3rd-generation Tet-responsive promoter that can be activated by binding of Tet-On® 3G, optimized for retroviral and lentiviral vectors
   1639..2385    +  CDS            Tet-On® 3G: modified rtTA protein that binds tightly to promoters containing the tet operator in the presence of doxycycline
   2436..2547    +  polyA_signal   bGH poly(A) signal: bovine growth hormone polyadenylation signal
   3032..3057    -  misc_feature   MCS (fragment): pBluescript multiple cloning site
   3429..3857    +  rep_origin     f1 ori (sequence partly withheld): f1 bacteriophage origin of replication; arrow indicates direction of (+) strand synthesis
   3862..3884    +  promoter       SV40 promoter (fragment): SV40 enhancer and early promoter
   3885..4076    +  promoter       SV40 promoter: SV40 early promoter
   4103..4201    +  CDS            ble (fragment): BLE_KLEPN - Experimental evidence at protein level: Swiss-Prot protein existence level 1. Binding protein with a strong affinity to the bleomycin family of antibiotics. Binds to CL990; an antimitotic-antibiotic compound. From Klebsiella pneumoniae.
   4196..4317    +  polyA_signal   SV40 poly(A) signal: SV40 polyadenylation signal
   4390..4406    -  protein_bind   lac operator: The lac repressor binds to the lac operator to inhibit transcription in E. coli. This inhibition can be relieved by adding lactose or isopropyl-β-D-thiogalactopyranoside (IPTG). lac repressor encoded by lacI
   4414..4444    -  promoter       lac promoter: promoter for the E. coli lac operon
   4459..4480    -  protein_bind   CAP binding site: CAP binding activates transcription in the presence of cAMP. E. coli catabolite activator protein
   4493..4585    -  CDS            lacI (fragment): lac repressor; lacI; The lac repressor binds to the lac operator to inhibit transcription in E. coli. This inhibition can be relieved by adding lactose or isopropyl-β-D-thiogalactopyranoside (IPTG).
   4768..5356    -  rep_origin     ori: high-copy-number ColE1/pMB1/pBR322/pUC origin of replication
   5527..6387    -  CDS            AmpR: β-lactamase; bla; confers resistance to ampicillin, carbenicillin, and related antibiotics
   6388..6492    -  promoter       AmpR promoter: bla
>Addgene plasmid #139260 | pJM469 EF1alpha TetON3G in TU4 | addgene full sequence | sequence record 325373 | Addgene NGS Result
GACGGATCGGGAGATCGAAGACGGTTACAATATCCCGTGAAGCTTGAGTGGAATCAAGATCTGGGGAGGT
CGCTGAGTAGTGCGCGAGCAAAATTTAAGCTACAACAAGGCAAGGCTTGACCGACAATTGCATGAAGAAT
CTGCTTAGGGTTAGGCGTTTTGCGCTGCTTCGCGATGTACGGGCCAGATATACGCGTGAGTAATTCATAC
AAAAGGACTCGCCCCTGCCTTGGGGAATCCCAGGGACCGTCGTTAAACTCCCACTAACGTAGAACCCAGA
GATCGCTGCGTTCCCGCCCCCTCACCCGCCCGCTCTCGTCATCACTGAGGTGGAGAAGAGCATGCGTGAG
GCTCCGGTGCCCGTCAGTGGGCAGAGCGCACATCGCCCACAGTCCCCGAGAAGTTGGGGGGAGGGGTCGG
CAATTGAACCGGTGCCTAGAGAAGGTGGCGCGGGGTAAACTGGGAAAGTGATGTCGTGTACTGGCTCCGC
CTTTTTCCCGAGGGTGGGGGAGAACCGTATATAAGTGCAGTAGTCGCCGTGAACGTTCTTTTTCGCAACG
GGTTTGCCGCCAGAACACAGGTAAGTGCCGTGTGTGGTTCCCGCGGGCCTGGCCTCTTTACGGGTTATGG
CCCTTGCGTGCCTTGAATTACTTCCACGCCCCTGGCTGCAGTACGTGATTCTTGATCCCGAGCTTCGGGT
TGGAAGTGGGTGGGAGAGTTCGAGGCCTTGCGCTTAAGGAGCCCCTTCGCCTCGTGCTTGAGTTGAGGCC
TGGCTTGGGCGCTGGGGCCGCCGCGTGCGAATCTGGTGGCACCTTCGCGCCTGTCTCGCTGCTTTCGATA
AGTCTCTAGCCATTTAAAATTTTTGATGACCTGCTGCGACGCTTTTTTTCTGGCAAGATAGTCTTGTAAA
TGCGGGCCAAGATCTGCACACTGGTATTTCGGTTTTTGGGGCCGCGGGCGGCGACGGGGCCCGTGCGTCC
CAGCGCACATGTTCGGCGAGGCGGGGCCTGCGAGCGCGGCCACCGAGAATCGGACGGGGGTAGTCTCAAG
CTGGCCGGCCTGCTCTGGTGCCTGGCCTCGCGCCGCCGTGTATCGCCCCGCCCTGGGCGGCAAGGCTGGC
CCGGTCGGCACCAGTTGCGTGAGCGGAAAGATGGCCGCTTCCCGGCCCTGCTGCAGGGAGCTCAAAATGG
AGGACGCGGCGCTCGGGAGAGCGGGCGGGTGAGTCACCCACACAAAGGAAAAGGGCCTTTCCGTCCTCAG
CCGTCGCTTCATGTGACTCCACGGAGTACCGGGCGCCGTCCAGGCACCTCGATTAGTTCTCGAGCTTTTG
GAGTACGTCGTCTTTAGGTTGGGGGGAGGGGTTTTATGCGATGGAGTTTCCCCACACTGAGTGGGTGGAG
ACTGAAGTTAGGCCAGCTTGGCACTTGATGTAATTCTCCTTGGAATTTGCCCTTTTTGAGTTTGGATCTT
GGTTCATTCTCAAGCCTCAGACAGTGGTTCAAAGTTTTTTTCTTCCATTTCAGGTGTCGTGAGAGCTCGT
TTAGTGAACCGTCAGATCGCCTGGAGACGCCATCCACGCTGTTTTGACCTCCATAGAAGAGACCGGGACC
GATCCAAATTCTCGAGGCTAGCGCCACCATGTCTAGACTGGACAAGAGCAAAGTCATAAACTCTGCTCTG
GAATTACTCAATGGAGTCGGTATCGAAGGCCTGACGACAAGGAAACTCGCTCAAAAGCTGGGAGTTGAGC
AGCCTACCCTGTACTGGCACGTGAAGAACAAGCGGGCCCTGCTCGATGCCCTGCCAATCGAGATGCTGGA
CAGGCATCATACCCACTCCTGCCCCCTGGAAGGCGAGTCATGGCAAGACTTTCTGCGGAACAACGCCAAG
TCATACCGCTGTGCTCTCCTCTCACATCGCGACGGGGCTAAAGTGCATCTCGGCACCCGCCCAACAGAGA
AACAGTACGAAACCCTGGAAAATCAGCTCGCGTTCCTGTGTCAGCAAGGCTTCTCCCTGGAGAACGCACT
GTACGCTCTGTCCGCCGTGGGCCACTTTACACTGGGCTGCGTATTGGAGGAACAGGAGCATCAAGTAGCA
AAAGAGGAAAGAGAGACACCTACCACCGATTCTATGCCCCCACTTCTGAAACAAGCAATTGAGCTGTTCG
ACCGGCAGGGAGCCGAACCTGCCTTCCTTTTCGGCCTGGAACTAATCATATGTGGCCTGGAGAAACAGCT
AAAGTGCGAAAGCGGCGGGCCGACCGACGCCCTTGACGATTTTGACTTAGACATGCTCCCAGCCGATGCC
CTTGACGACTTTGACCTTGATATGCTGCCTGCTGACGCTCTTGACGATTTTGACCTTGACATGCTCCCCG
GGTAAGCGGCCGCTCGAGTCTAGAGGGCCCGTTTAAACCCGCTGATCAGCCTCGACTGTGCCTTCTAGTT
GCCAGCCATCTGTTGTTTGCCCCTCCCCCGTGCCTTCCTTGACCCTGGAAGGTGCCACTCCCACTGTCCT
TTCCTAATAAAATGAGGAAATTGCATCGCATTGTCTGAGTAGGTGTCATTCTATTCTGGGGGGTGGGGTG
GGGCAGGACAGCAAGGGGGAGGATTGGGAAGTCAATAGCAGGCATGCTGGGGATGCGGTGGGCTCTATGG
CTTCTGAGGCAGGTCGACACTGTTTAACAAGCCCGTCAGTAGAGCGCATCGCGATAAGCTCTAGAGGGAC
AGCCCCCCCCCAAAGCCCCCAGGGATGTAATTACGTCCCTCCCCCGCTAGGGGGCAGCAGCGAGCCGCCC
GGGGCTCCGCTCCGGTCCGGCGCTCCCCCCGCATCCCCGAGCCGGCAGCGTGCGGGGACAGCCCGGGCAC
GGGGAAGGTGGCACGGGATCGCTTTCCTCTGAACGCTTCTCGCTGCTCTTTGAGCCTGCAGACACCTGGG
GGGATACGGGGAAAAAGCTTTAGGCTGAAAGAGAGATTTAGAATGACAGAATCATAGAACGGCCTGCGTA
CGGATGGGGCTCTAGCTCTAGAGCTTGATATCGAATTCCTGCAGCCCCGCTAGAGGGACAGCCCCCCCCC
AAAGCCCCCAGGGATGTAATTACGTCCCTCCCCCGCTAGGGGGCAGCAGCGAGCCGCCCGGGGCTCCGCT
CCGGTCCGGCGCTCCCCCCGCATCCCCGAGCCGGCAGCGTGCGGGGACAGCCCGGGCACGGGGAAGGTGG
CACGGGATCGCTTTCCTCTGAACGCTTCTCGCTGCTCTTTGAGCCTGCAGACACCTGGGGGGATACGGGG
AAAAAGCTTTAGGCTGAAAGAGAGATTTAGAATGACAGAATCATAGAACGGCCTGGGCGCGCCTGGTGGC
GAACGATCAACAGACGGGAGAGGCAGAAAGTCTTCGCTGACAGCGACCGGACTCTAGGGGGTATCCCC
[124 nt withheld, positions 3429-3552]
C
[91 nt withheld, positions 3554-3644]
A
[49 nt withheld, positions 3646-3694]
CCTTTGACGTTGGAGTCCACGTTCTTT
[37 nt withheld, positions 3722-3758]
ACCCTATCTCGGTCTATTCTTTTGATTTATAAGGGATTTTGCCGATTTCGGCCTATTGGTTAAAAAATGA
GCTGATTTAACAAAAATTTAACGCGAATTAATTCTGTGGAATGTGTGTCAGTTAGGCTCAATTAGTCAGC
AACCATAGTCCCGCCCCTAACTCCGCCCATCCCGCCCCTAACTCCGCCCAGTTCCGCCCATTCTCCGCCC
CATGGCTGACTAATTTTTTTTATTTATGCAGAGGCCGAGGCCGCCTCTGCCTCTGAGCTATTCCAGAAGT
AGTGAGGAGGCTTTTTTGGAGGCCTAGGCTTTTGCAAAAAGCTCCCGGGAGCTTGTATATCCATTTTCGG
AGGTTGGGCTTCGGAATCGTTTTCCGGGACGCCGGCTGGATGATCCTCCAGCGCGGGGATCTCATGCTGG
AGTTCTTCGCCCACCCCAACTTGTTTATTGCAGCTTATAATGGTTACAAATAAAGCAATAGCATCACAAA
TTTCACAAATAAAGCATTTTTTTCACTGCATTCTAGTTGTGGTTTGTCCAAACTCATCAATGTATCTTAT
CATGTCTGTATACCGTCGACCTCTAGCTAGAGCTTGGCGTAATCATGGTCATAGCTGTTTCCTGTGTGAA
ATTGTTATCCGCTCACAATTCCACACAACATACGAGCCGGAAGCATAAAGTGTAAAGCCTGGGGTGCCTA
ATGAGTGAGCTAACTCACATTAATTGCGTTGCGCTCACTGCCCGCTTTCCAGTCGGGAAACCTGTCGTGC
CAGCTGCATTAATGAATCGGCCAACGCGCGGGGAGAGGCGGTTTGCGTATTGGGCGCTCTTCCGCTTCCT
CGCTCACTGACTCGCTGCGCTCGGTCGTTCGGCTGCGGCGAGCGGTATCAGCTCACTCAAAGGCGGTAAT
ACGGTTATCCACAGAATCAGGGGATAACGCAGGAAAGAACATGTGAGCAAAAGGCCAGCAAAAGGCCAGG
AACCGTAAAAAGGCCGCGTTGCTGGCGTTTTTCCATAGGCTCCGCCCCCCTGACGAGCATCACAAAAATC
GACGCTCAAGTCAGAGGTGGCGAAACCCGACAGGACTATAAAGATACCAGGCGTTTCCCCCTGGAAGCTC
CCTCGTGCGCTCTCCTGTTCCGACCCTGCCGCTTACCGGATACCTGTCCGCCTTTCTCCCTTCGGGAAGC
GTGGCGCTTTCTCATAGCTCACGCTGTAGGTATCTCAGTTCGGTGTAGGTCGTTCGCTCCAAGCTGGGCT
GTGTGCACGAACCCCCCGTTCAGCCCGACCGCTGCGCCTTATCCGGTAACTATCGTCTTGAGTCCAACCC
GGTAAGACACGACTTATCGCCACTGGCAGCAGCCACTGGTAACAGGATTAGCAGAGCGAGGTATGTAGGC
GGTGCTACAGAGTTCTTGAAGTGGTGGCCTAACTACGGCTACACTAGAAGAACAGTATTTGGTATCTGCG
CTCTGCTGAAGCCAGTTACCTTCGGAAAAAGAGTTGGTAGCTCTTGATCCGGCAAACAAACCACCGCTGG
TAGCGGTGGTTTTTTTGTTTGCAAGCAGCAGATTACGCGCAGAAAAAAAGGATCTCAAGAAGATCCTTTG
ATCTTTTCTACGGGGTCTGACGCTCAGTGGAACGAAAACTCACGTTAAGGGATTTTGGTCATGAGATTAT
CAAAAAGGATCTTCACCTAGATCCTTTTAAATTAAAAATGAAGTTTTAAATCAATCTAAAGTATATATGA
GTAAACTTGGTCTGACAGTTACCAATGCTTAATCAGTGAGGCACCTATCTCAGCGATCTGTCTATTTCGT
TCATCCATAGTTGCCTGACTCCCCGTCGTGTAGATAACTACGATACGGGAGGGCTTACCATCTGGCCCCA
GTGCTGCAATGATACCGCGAGATCCACGCTCACCGGCTCCAGATTTATCAGCAATAAACCAGCCAGCCGG
AAGGGCCGAGCGCAGAAGTGGTCCTGCAACTTTATCCGCCTCCATCCAGTCTATTAATTGTTGCCGGGAA
GCTAGAGTAAGTAGTTCGCCAGTTAATAGTTTGCGCAACGTTGTTGCCATTGCTACAGGCATCGTGGTGT
CACGCTCGTCGTTTGGTATGGCTTCATTCAGCTCCGGTTCCCAACGATCAAGGCGAGTTACATGATCCCC
CATGTTGTGCAAAAAAGCGGTTAGCTCCTTCGGTCCTCCGATCGTTGTCAGAAGTAAGTTGGCCGCAGTG
TTATCACTCATGGTTATGGCAGCACTGCATAATTCTCTTACTGTCATGCCATCCGTAAGATGCTTTTCTG
TGACTGGTGAGTACTCAACCAAGTCATTCTGAGAATAGTGTATGCGGCGACCGAGTTGCTCTTGCCCGGC
GTCAATACGGGATAATACCGCGCCACATAGCAGAACTTTAAAAGTGCTCATCATTGGAAAACGTTCTTCG
GGGCGAAAACTCTCAAGGATCTTACCGCTGTTGAGATCCAGTTCGATGTAACCCACTCGTGCACCCAACT
GATCTTCAGCATCTTTTACTTTCACCAGCGTTTCTGGGTGAGCAAAAACAGGAAGGCAAAATGCCGCAAA
AAAGGGAATAAGGGCGACACGGAAATGTTGAATACTCATACTCTTCCTTTTTCAATATTATTGAAGCATT
TATCAGGGTTATTGTCTCATGAGCGGATACATATTTGAATGTATTTAGAAAAATAAACAAATAGGGGTTC
CGCGCACATTTCCCCGAAAAGTGCCACCTGACGTC
