>Addgene plasmid #139260 | pJM469 EF1alpha TetON3G in TU4 | depositor partial sequence | sequence record 269354 | TetON3G
ATGTCTAGACTGGACAAGAGCAAAGTCATAAACTCTGCTCTGGAATTACTCAATGGAGTCGGTATCGAAG
GCCTGACGACAAGGAAACTCGCTCAAAAGCTGGGAGTTGAGCAGCCTACCCTGTACTGGCACGTGAAGAA
CAAGCGGGCCCTGCTCGATGCCCTGCCAATCGAGATGCTGGACAGGCATCATACCCACTCCTGCCCCCTG
GAAGGCGAGTCATGGCAAGACTTTCTGCGGAACAACGCCAAGTCATACCGCTGTGCTCTCCTCTCACATC
GCGACGGGGCTAAAGTGCATCTCGGCACCCGCCCAACAGAGAAACAGTACGAAACCCTGGAAAATCAGCT
CGCGTTCCTGTGTCAGCAAGGCTTCTCCCTGGAGAACGCACTGTACGCTCTGTCCGCCGTGGGCCACTTT
ACACTGGGCTGCGTATTGGAGGAACAGGAGCATCAAGTAGCAAAAGAGGAAAGAGAGACACCTACCACCG
ATTCTATGCCCCCACTTCTGAAACAAGCAATTGAGCTGTTCGACCGGCAGGGAGCCGAACCTGCCTTCCT
TTTCGGCCTGGAACTAATCATATGTGGCCTGGAGAAACAGCTAAAGTGCGAAAGCGGCGGGCCGACCGAC
GCCCTTGACGATTTTGACTTAGACATGCTCCCAGCCGATGCCCTTGACGACTTTGACCTTGATATGCTGC
CTGCTGACGCTCTTGACGATTTTGACCTTGACATGCTCCCCGGGTAA
